>Addgene plasmid #222905 | pHDR_FIGLA-T2A-mGreenLantern-PuroTK | addgene full sequence | sequence record 439893 | Addgene NGS Result
GAAGATCCTTTGATCTTTTCTACGGGGTCTGACGCTCAGTGGAACGAAAACTCACGTTAAGGGATTTTGG
TCATGAGATTATCAAAAAGGATCTTCACCTAGATCCTTTTAAATTAAAAATGAAGTTTTAAATCAATCTA
AAGTATATATGAGTAAACTTGGTCTGACAGTTACCAATGCTTAATCAGTGAGGCACCTATCTCAGCGATC
TGTCTATTTCGTTCATCCATAGTTGCCTGACTCCCCGTCGTGTAGATAACTACGATACGGGAGGGCTTAC
CATCTGGCCCCAGTGCTGCAATGATACCGCGAGACCCACGCTCACCGGCTCCAGATTTATCAGCAATAAA
CCAGCCAGCCGGAAGGGCCGAGCGCAGAAGTGGTCCTGCAACTTTATCCGCCTCCATCCAGTCTATTAAT
TGTTGCCGGGAAGCTAGAGTAAGTAGTTCGCCAGTTAATAGTTTGCGCAACGTTGTTGCCATTGCTACAG
GCATCGTGGTGTCACGCTCGTCGTTTGGTATGGCTTCATTCAGCTCCGGTTCCCAACGATCAAGGCGAGT
TACATGATCCCCCATGTTGTGCAAAAAAGCGGTTAGCTCCTTCGGTCCTCCGATCGTTGTCAGAAGTAAG
TTGGCCGCAGTGTTATCACTCATGGTTATGGCAGCACTGCATAATTCTCTTACTGTCATGCCATCCGTAA
GATGCTTTTCTGTGACTGGTGAGTACTCAACCAAGTCATTCTGAGAATAGTGTATGCGGCGACCGAGTTG
CTCTTGCCCGGCGTCAATACGGGATAATACCGCGCCACATAGCAGAACTTTAAAAGTGCTCATCATTGGA
AAACGTTCTTCGGGGCGAAAACTCTCAAGGATCTTACCGCTGTTGAGATCCAGTTCGATGTAACCCACTC
GTGCACCCAACTGATCTTCAGCATCTTTTACTTTCACCAGCGTTTCTGGGTGAGCAAAAACAGGAAGGCA
AAATGCCGCAAAAAAGGGAATAAGGGCGACACGGAAATGTTGAATACTCATACTCTTCCTTTTTCAATAT
TATTGAAGCATTTATCAGGGTTATTGTCTCATGAGCGGATACATATTTGAATGTATTTAGAAAAATAAAC
AAATAGGGGTTCCGCGCACATTTCCCCGTCACTTGTATAGTGGAAAGACTCGATCAAGATTAGAAAAAAA
AAGCTACTCATACATATTTTGTGTCAGAGACTGCTCCTGGCAGTGTATACATATTAACCTATTTAATTTT
CACAACCACCCTGTGCTATACAAACAATTATATCCATTTTACATGTGAGGAAACTAAGGAACAGAAGTAA
CTTGCCCAATACCTGCAAGTCAGTGAAGTGTTGGGGTTGGGGGGGATGTGGGTGATAGTGTTAAGTCCTT
TTTAACCACTTTCGTTCTAACAAAACTCAACTTTGAAATGTAAAGGAGGGTGGACTAGAAAATAGATAAA
TGTTTAAGGCTAAGTTAAAGCATTTGATTGCGGTGCTTTACCATCCACAGTGATGTACATAATAGGTTTC
AGTATCCAAAATGCCTGACCATGACTTGAGCGGCTTTATTTTTCAGTCATGGGTTTATTTTTTCTTCAAG
TTGACAGTTTCAGAAAATTGAGCAGAGACAAAATGATCTTGCCACGTTAGTAAAACCACTGATGGAAATA
CACTAAAATCCTTCCCATTTCTTTTCCTTTGCAACTAAAATAAAAAATTATCATCAGGTACATAACATTG
TGTGCCTGTTCTTGATTTTTCTATCACTGGCATGTTTATGTGACCCATTAGGTGGGACAATTTTTTTACT
GTTGGCCACTATGTTCTCAGTTTTTTGTTCTCTTAAACGTGACAAATAACCGATGTGTTTAGCCCTTTCT
GTATTTTGTATTGTTTTTGCAGGATAGATTCCCAGAAGTAGAACTGCTGAGTCACAGGTAGGTCATTCTA
TAACCTGATGCATAGTGCCAATTTATAACACCACTGGCTGTATAATAAGAGTGCTAATTCCATCACATTC
TTAGCAATGAGCTCTATTAAAAGAAGGAATCTTAATGGGTAAAAAAGTAGTATCTTTAAATTTAAACATC
TTTGATTACTAATAAAATTAATTTTTTGCATATTTCTTTATTTCTTTTGTAAACGGTTCTTATTTTTAAC
TATTTATAATGGAATGTTTTCTCTGTTTCAGACTTCCACAAGTAGGCTCTGGCGAGGGCAGAGGAAGTCT
GCTAACATGCGGTGACGTCGAGGAGAATCCTGGCCCAATGGTGAGCAAGGGCGAGGAGCTGTTCACCGGG
GTGGTGCCCATCCTGGTCGAGCTGGACGGCGACGTAAACGGCCACAAGTTCAGCGTCCGCGGCGAGGGCG
AGGGCGATGCCACCAACGGCAAGCTGACCCTGAAGTTCATCTGCACCACCGGCAAGCTGCCCGTGCCCTG
GCCCACCCTCGTGACCACCTTAGGCTACGGCGTGGCCTGCTTCGCCCGCTACCCCGACCACATGAAGCAG
CACGACTTCTTCAAGTCCGCCATGCCCGAAGGCTACGTCCAGGAGCGCACCATCTCTTTCAAGGACGACG
GTACCTACAAGACCCGCGCCGAGGTGAAGTTCGAGGGCGACACCCTGGTGAACCGCATCGTGCTGAAGGG
CATCGACTTCAAGGAGGACGGCAACATCCTGGGGCACAAGCTGGAGTACAACTTCAACAGCCACAAGGTC
TATATCACGGCCGACAAGCAGAAGAACGGCATCAAGGCTAACTTCAAGACCCGCCACAACGTTGAGGACG
GCGGCGTGCAGCTCGCCGACCACTACCAGCAGAACACCCCCATCGGCGACGGCCCCGTGCTGCTGCCCGA
CAACCACTACCTGAGCCATCAGTCCAAACTGAGCAAAGACCCCAACGAGAAGCGCGATCACATGGTCCTG
AAGGAGAGGGTGACCGCCGCCGGGATTACACATGACATGGACGAGCTGTACAAGTAATAACTTTAAATAA
TGCCAATTATTTAAAGTTACATATGAGAAAGTATAGGAACTTCAGCTTGATATCGAATTAATTCTACCGG
GTAGGGGAGGCGCTTTTCCCAAGGCAGTCTGGAGCATGCGCTTTAGCAGCCCCGCTGGGCACTTGGCGCT
ACACAAGTGGCCTCTGCCCTCGCACACATTCCACATCCACCGGTAGGCGCCAACCGGCTCCGTTCTTTGG
TGGCCCCTTCGCGCCACCTTCTACTCCTCCCCTAGTCAGGAAGTTCCCCCCCGCCCCGCAGCTCGCGTCG
TGCAGGACGTGACAAATGGAAGTAGCACGTCTCACTAGTCTCGTGCAGATGGACAGCACCGCTGAGCAAT
GGAAGCGGGTAGGCCTTTGGGGCAGCGGCCAATAGCAGCTTTGCTCCTTCGCTTTCTGGGCTCAGAGGCT
GGGAAGGGGTGGGTCCGGGGGCGGGCTCAGGGGCGGGCTCAGGGGCGGGGCGGGCGCCCGAAGGTCCTCC
GGAGGCCCGGCATTCTGCACGCTTCAAAAGCGCACGTCTGCCGCGCTGTTCTCCTCTTCCTCATCTCCGG
GCCTTTCGACCTGCAGCCAACGCCACCATGGGGACCGAGTACAAGCCCACGGTGCGCCTCGCCACCCGCG
ACGACGTCCCCCGGGCCGTACGCACCCTCGCCGCCGCGTTCGCCGACTACCCCGCCACGCGCCACACCGT
CGACCCGGACCGCCACATCGAGCGGGTCACCGAGCTGCAAGAACTCTTCCTCACGCGCGTCGGGCTCGAC
ATCGGCAAGGTGTGGGTCGCGGACGACGGCGCCGCGGTGGCGGTCTGGACCACGCCGGAGAGCGTCGAAG
CGGGGGCGGTGTTCGCCGAGATCGGCCCGCGCATGGCCGAGTTGAGCGGTTCCCGGCTGGCCGCGCAGCA
ACAGATGGAAGGCCTCCTGGCGCCGCACCGGCCCAAGGAGCCCGCGTGGTTCCTGGCCACCGTCGGCGTC
TCGCCCGACCACCAGGGCAAGGGTCTGGGCAGCGCCGTCGTGCTCCCCGGAGTGGAGGCGGCCGAGCGCG
CCGGGGTGCCCGCCTTCCTGGAGACCTCCGCGCCCCGCAACCTCCCCTTCTACGAGCGGCTCGGCTTCAC
CGTCACCGCCGACGTCGAGGTGCCCGAAGGACCGCGCACCTGGTGCATGACCCGCAAGCCCGGTGCCGGA
TCCATGCCCACGCTACTGCGGGTTTATATAGACGGTCCTCACGGGATGGGGAAAACCACCACCACGCAAC
TGCTGGTGGCCCTGGGTTCGCGCGACGATATCGTCTACGTACCCGAGCCGATGACTTACTGGCAGGTGCT
GGGGGCTTCCGAGACAATCGCGAACATCTACACCACACAACACCGCCTCGACCAGGGTGAGATATCGGCC
GGGGACGCGGCGGTGGTAATGACAAGCGCCCAGATAACAATGGGCATGCCTTATGCCGTGACCGACGCCG
TTCTGGCTCCTCATATCGGGGGGGAGGCTGGGAGCTCACATGCCCCGCCCCCGGCCCTCACCCTCATCTT
CGACCGCCATCCCATCGCCGCCCTCCTGTGCTACCCGGCCGCGCGATACCTTATGGGCAGCATGACCCCC
CAGGCCGTGCTGGCGTTCGTGGCCCTCATCCCGCCGACCTTGCCCGGCACAAACATCGTGTTGGGGGCCC
TTCCGGAGGACAGACACATCGACCGCCTGGCCAAACGCCAGCGCCCCGGCGAGCGGCTTGACCTGGCTAT
GCTGGCCGCGATTCGCCGCGTTTACGGGCTGCTTGCCAATACGGTGCGGTATCTGCAGGGCGGCGGGTCG
TGGCGGGAGGATTGGGGACAGCTTTCGGGGACGGCCGTGCCGCCCCAGGGTGCCGAGCCCCAGAGCAACG
CGGGCCCACGACCCCATATCGGGGACACGTTATTTACCCTGTTTCGGGCCCCCGAGTTGCTGGCCCCCAA
CGGCGACCTGTACAACGTGTTTGCCTGGGCCTTGGACGTCTTGGCCAAACGCCTCCGTCCCATGCACGTC
TTTATCCTGGATTACGACCAATCGCCCGCCGGCTGCCGGGACGCCCTGCTGCAACTTACCTCCGGGATGG
TCCAGACCCACGTCACCACCCCCGGCTCCATACCGACGATCTGCGACCTGGCGCGCACGTTTGCCCGGGA
GATGGGGGAGGCTAACTGAGCTCTAGAGCTCGCTGATCAGCCTCGACTGTGCCTTCTAGTTGCCAGCCAT
CTGTTGTTTGCCCCTCCCCCGTGCCTTCCTTGACCCTGGAAGGTGCCACTCCCACTGTCCTTTCCTAATA
AAATGAGGAAATTGCATCGCATTGTCTGAGTAGGTGTCATTCTATTCTGGGGGGTGGGGTGGGGCAGGAC
AGCAAGGGGGAGGATTGGGAAGACAATAGCAGGCATGCTGGGGATGCGGTGGGCTCTATGGCTTCTGAGG
CGGAAAGAACCAGCTGGGGCTCGACATACTAGAGTACTTAACTTTAAATAATGCCAATTATTTAAAGTTA
GGCGCGCCGATATCTAGCAGGGTTACCTTCTAGAGACAAATAAATGCAGTCTTGAAAGTTTTGGAGTCTC
TCTTTTTTTTTTTTTTTTTGAGATAGAGTTTCACTCTTATCACCCAGGCTGGAGTGGCACGGTGCGATCT
CGGCTCACTGCAACCTCCGCCTCCTGGGTTCAAGTGATTCTCCTGCCTCAGCCTCCTGAGTAGCTGGGAT
TACAGGCATGCGCCACCACGCCCAGCTAATTTTTGTATTTTTAGTAGAGACAGGGCTTCTCCACGTTGGT
CAGGCTGGTCTCGAACTCCCGACCTCAGGTGATTCAACCACCTCAGCCTCCCAAAGTGCTGGGATTACAG
GAATGAGCCACTGTGCCCCGTGGGAGTCTCTTTTTTAAAAAAGAAGTTTTGTAGTAATTCCGAGTTTAAC
AATTACCCTTTTAAATAGCCTTGCCTCTCTCAAGTTTACTCCACTCTGCCTTCTCCTTAACTTCATGCTT
TGAAGAAATAGGCTTCAGGGGCTTCATCCTTTGCTTCCAACTCATTGTCATCCTCTGGGGACCTACATCT
TTTTTTCATTGCTTTGAGAAATAAGTGACTGTTACCCTTCCAATAGAAATTAACCTTAATAGAAATGAAG
ACTTAAGCTAAAAGAGTTGTAAACATTGGCCAAGGGGAGTGAGAGTTTTCAAGGGTTTCTAGATACCCAG
CTAAGGCCAAATGGCACCTTTTGTGCAAGGTAGACAGCCAAACACCTTGAGCACAAAGACTTTGTCTTTA
TAACCATTGCTCACAAAGACATAGTACCTCCAGATCTTGTCAGTGTGGTTTTCAAGAGGAAGCAAAAAGC
CTCTCCACCCAGGCCTGGAATGTTTCCACCCAATGTCGAGCAGTGTGGTTTTGCAAGAGGAAGCAAAAAG
CCTCTCCACCCAGGCCTGGAATGTTTCCACCCAATGTCGAGCAAACCCCGCCCAGCGTCTTGTCATTGGC
GAATTCGAACACGCAGATGCAGTCGGGGCGGCGCGGTCCCAGGTCCACTTCGCATATTAAGGTGACGCGT
GTGGCCTCGAACACCGAGCGACCCTGCAGGTCCTCGCCATGGATCCTGATGATGTTGTTGATTCTTCTAA
ATCTTTTGTGATGGAAAACTTTTCTTCGTACCACGGGACTAAACCTGGTTATGTAGATTCCATTCAAAAA
GGTATACAAAAGCCAAAATCTGGTACACAAGGAAATTATGACGATGATTGGAAAGGGTTTTATAGTACCG
ACAATAAATACGACGCTGCGGGATACTCTGTAGATAATGAAAACCCGCTCTCTGGAAAAGCTGGAGGCGT
GGTCAAAGTGACGTATCCAGGACTGACGAAGGTTCTCGCACTAAAAGTGGATAATGCCGAAACTATTAAG
AAAGAGTTAGGTTTAAGTCTCACTGAACCGTTGATGGAGCAAGTCGGAACGGAAGAGTTTATCAAAAGGT
TCGGTGATGGTGCTTCGCGTGTAGTGCTCAGCCTTCCCTTCGCTGAGGGGAGTTCTAGCGTTGAATATAT
TAATAACTGGGAACAGGCGAAAGCGTTAAGCGTAGAACTTGAGATTAATTTTGAAACCCGTGGAAAACGT
GGCCAAGATGCGATGTATGAGTATATGGCTCAAGCCTGTGCAGGAAATCGTGTCAGGCGATCTCTTTGTG
AAGGAACCTTACTTCTGTGGTGTGACATAATTGGACAAACTACCTACAGAGATTTAAAGCTCTAAGGTAA
ATATAAAATTTTTAAGTGTATAATGTGTTAAACTACTGATTCTAATTGTTTGTGTATTTTAGATTCCAAC
CTATGGAACTGATGAATGGGAGCAGTGGTGGAATGCAGATCCACTAGAGTCGAGGGATGCAGAAATTGAT
GATCTATTAAACAATAAAGATGTCCACTAAAATGGAAGTTTTTCCTGTCATACTTTGTTAAGAAGGGTGA
GAACAGAGTACCTACATTTTGAATGGAAGGATTGGAGCTACGGGGGTGGGGGTGGGGTGGGATTAGATAA
ATGCCTGCTCTTTACTGAAGGCTCTTTACTATTGCTTTATGATAATGTTTCATAGTTGGATGTTTTTCCA
TAGGCTCCGCCCCCCTGACGAGCATCACAAAAATCGACGCTCAAGTCAGAGGTGGCGAAACCCGACAGGA
CTATAAAGATACCAGGCGTTTCCCCCTGGAAGCTCCCTCGTGCGCTCTCCTGTTCCGACCCTGCCGCTTA
CCGGATACCTGTCCGCCTTTCTCCCTTCGGGAAGCGTGGCGCTTTCTCATAGCTCACGCTGTAGGTATCT
CAGTTCGGTGTAGGTCGTTCGCTCCAAGCTGGGCTGTGTGCACGAACCCCCCGTTCAGCCCGACCGCTGC
GCCTTATCCGGTAACTATCGTCTTGAGTCCAACCCGGTAAGACACGACTTATCGCCACTGGCAGCAGCCA
CTGGTAACAGGATTAGCAGAGCGAGGTATGTAGGCGGTGCTACAGAGTTCTTGAAGTGGTGGCCTAACTA
CGGCTACACTAGAAGAACAGTATTTGGTATCTGCGCTCTGCTGAAGCCAGTTACCTTCGGAAAAAGAGTT
GGTAGCTCTTGATCCGGCAAACAAACCACCGCTGGTAGCGGTGGTTTTTTTGTTTGCAAGCAGCAGATTA
CGCGCAGAAAAAAAGGATCTCAA
Features (pLannotate 1.2.2; 16 found; start..end, strand, type, name):
    171..1031    -  CDS            AmpR: β-lactamase; bla; confers resistance to ampicillin, carbenicillin, and related antibiotics
   1032..1136    -  promoter       AmpR promoter: bla
   2278..2997    +  CDS            mGreenLantern: monomeric GFP derivative that displays exceptionally high brightness in cells (Campbell et al., 2020)
   3036..3053    +  protein_bind   FRT (minimal) (fragment): supports FLP-mediated excision but not integration (Turan and Bode, 2011) FLP recombinase from the Saccharomyces cerevisiae 2μ plasmid
   3079..3578    +  promoter       PGK promoter: mouse phosphoglycerate kinase 1 promoter
   3603..4197    +  CDS            PuroR (fragment): puromycin N-acetyltransferase; pac from Streptomyces alboniger; confers resistance to puromycin
   4204..5199    +  CDS            ΔTK: truncated herpes simplex virus thymidine kinase (Salomon et al., 1995) confers sensitivity to nucleoside analogs such as acyclovir or ganciclovir
   5227..5451    +  polyA_signal   bGH poly(A) signal: bovine growth hormone polyadenylation signal
   5455..5476    +  promoter       SV40 promoter (fragment): SV40 enhancer and early promoter
   5637..5834    +  CDS            C9orf85 (fragment): CI085_HUMAN - Experimental evidence at protein level: Swiss-Prot protein existence level 1. From Homo sapiens (Human).
   6482..6609    +  promoter       HSV TK promoter (fragment): herpes simplex virus thymidine kinase promoter
   6628..7200    +  CDS            DTA: diphtheria toxin fragment A; Corynebacterium diphtheriae tox
   7203..7275    +  CDS            small t antigen (fragment): SV40 (simian virus 40) small t antigen
   7277..7342    +  intron         small t intron: SV40 (simian virus 40) small t antigen intron
   7408..7621    +  polyA_signal   PGK poly(A) signal (fragment): mouse phosphoglycerate kinase 1 polyadenylation signal
   7625..8213    -  rep_origin     ori: high-copy-number ColE1/pMB1/pBR322/pUC origin of replication
