[The description below was written by a language model from this plasmid's Addgene catalogue record and pLannotate feature annotations shown in this document.]
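Description:
pHDR_FIGLA-T2A-mGreenLantern-PuroTK is an 8.2 kb donor plasmid on the pHDR backbone, designed as a homology-directed repair template for CRISPR-assisted knock-in of a fluorescent reporter at the human FIGLA locus. It is maintained in E. coli through a high-copy ColE1/pUC-type origin and an ampicillin resistance gene (β-lactamase with its own promoter).

The payload begins with the coding sequence for mGreenLantern, a very bright monomeric GFP derivative. As the name indicates, it is meant to be joined to FIGLA through a T2A self-cleaving peptide, so that the reporter is co-translated with the endogenous gene product and released as a separate protein; the T2A itself is not annotated in the feature table. Downstream lies a selection cassette in which the mouse PGK promoter drives a puromycin N-acetyltransferase sequence followed directly by truncated HSV thymidine kinase, terminated by a bGH polyadenylation signal. This allows positive selection of integrants with puromycin and later negative selection with ganciclovir. A minimal FRT fragment is annotated just upstream of the cassette, suggesting that FLP-mediated excision is intended, although only this one site was detected.

The homology arms are not annotated; they presumably occupy the unannotated regions flanking the payload, and the "C9orf85" fragment called there may be a spurious match. Beyond this sits a diphtheria toxin A cassette with an HSV TK promoter fragment, SV40 small t intron and PGK poly(A) signal. Such cassettes typically select against random integration of the whole plasmid. The associated work concerns transcription factor-directed differentiation of human oogonia-like cells, where a FIGLA reporter would mark cells that activate this germline gene.
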