Addgene plasmid #222905: pHDR_FIGLA-T2A-mGreenLantern-PuroTK
Purpose: Homology directed repair template for knocking in mGreenLantern reporter to FIGLA.
Depositing lab: George Church. Depositing organization: Harvard Medical School. Publication: Rapid Human Oogonia-like Cell Specification via Combinatorial Transcription Factor-Directed Differentiation. Pierson Smela M, Kramme CC, Fortuna PRJ, Wolf B, Srikar Kavirayuni V, Adams J, Ma C, Velychko S, Widocki U, Goel S, Chen T, Vincoff S, Dong E, Kohman RE, Kobayashi M, Shioda T, Church GM, Chatterjee P. bioRxiv 2022.07.11.499564 10.1101/2022.07.11.499564.
Backbone
  Vector backbone: pHDR
  Vector type: CRISPR
  Selectable markers: Puromycin ; ganciclovir (negative selection)
Growth in bacteria
  Bacterial resistance: Ampicillin, 100 μg/mL
  Growth temperature: 37°C
  Growth strain: NEB Stable
  Copy number: High Copy
Gene/Insert
  Gene/Insert name: mGreenLantern
  Species: H. sapiens (human), Synthetic
  Cloning method: Gibson Cloning
Terms and licenses: Academic/Nonprofit Terms; Industry Terms: Not Available to Industry
Depositor comments: Please visit https://doi.org/10.1101/2022.07.11.499564 for bioRxiv preprint
How to cite: pHDR_FIGLA-T2A-mGreenLantern-PuroTK was a gift from George Church (Addgene plasmid # 222905 ; http://n2t.net/addgene:222905 ; RRID:Addgene_222905)
